>Addgene plasmid #229501 | pLEX GFP-HA | addgene full sequence | sequence record 456886 | Addgene NGS Result
TAAGTTCTTCTGATCCTGTCTGAAGGGATGGTTGTAGCTGTCCCAGTATTTGTCTACAGCCTTCTGATGT
TTCTAACAGGCCAGGATTAACTGCGAATCGTTCTAGCTCCCTGCTTGCCCATACTATATGTTTTAATTTA
TATTTTTTCTTTCCCCCTGGCCTTAACCGAATTTTTTCCCATCGCGATCTAATTCTCCCCCGCTTAATAC
TGACGCTCTCGCACCCATCTCTCTCCTTCTAGCCTCCGCTAGTCAAAATTTTTGGCGTACTCACCAGTCG
CCGCCCCTCGCCTCTTGCCGTGCGCGCTTCAGCAAGCCGAGTCCTGCGTCGAGAGAGCTCCTCTGGTTTC
CCTTTCGCTTTCAAGTCCCTGTTCGGGCGCCACTGCTAGAGATTTTCCACACTGACTAAAAGGGTCTGAG
GGATCTCTAGTTACCAGAGTCACACAACAGACGGGCACACACTACTTGAAGCACTCAAGGCAAGCTTTAT
TGAGGCTTAAGCAGTGGGTTCCCTAGTTAGCCAGAGAGCTCCCAGGCTCAGATCTGGTCTAACCAGAGAG
ACCCAGTACAGGCAAAAAGCAGCTGCTTATATGCAGGATCTGAGGGCTCGCCACTCCCCAGTCCCGCCCA
GGCCACGCCTCCCTGGAAAGTCCCCAGCGGAAAGTCCCTTGTAGCAAGCTCGATATCAGCAGTTCTTGAA
GTACTCCGGATGCAGCTCTCGGGCCACGTGATGAAATGCTAGGCGGCTGTCAAACCTCCACTCTAACACT
TCTCTCTCCGGGTCATCCATCCCATGCAGGCTCACAGGGTGTAACAAGCTGGTGTTCTCTCCTTTATTGG
CCTCTTCTACCTTATCTGGCTCAACTGGTACTAGCTTGTAGCACCATCCAAAGGTCAGTGGATATCTGAC
CCCTGGCCCTGGTGTGTAGTTCTGCTAATCAGGGAAGTAGCCTTGTGTGTGGTAGATCCACAGATCAAGG
ATATCTTGTCTTCTTTGGGAGTGAATTAGCCCTTCCAACTACTAAGTTTGTAGTACATATTTAACAAATA
CAATTTCTTTAAAATGAAAATAATTCAGAGGAATCACAGGTTTAGAGTAAATGAAACCACAGGTAATTGG
CAGTGGTAATAGGGTATGGGGTGGGAAGTTTGGGATGATTTTGGTTAGCTTGAGTTATCCAGTTGATCCA
GACATGATAAGATACATTGATGAGTTTGGACAAACCACAACTAGAATGCAGTGAAAAAAATGCTTTATTT
GTGAAATTTGTGATGCTATTGCTTTATTTGTAACCATTATAAGCTGCAATAAACAAGTTGATCTCCCGAT
CCGTCGACGTCAGGTGGCACTTTTCGGGGAAATGTGCGCGGAACCCCTATTTGTTTATTTTTCTAAATAC
ATTCAAATATGTATCCGCTCATGAGACAATAACCCTGATAAATGCTTCAATAATATTGAAAAAGGAAGAG
TATGAGTATTCAACATTTCCGTGTCGCCCTTATTCCCTTTTTTGCGGCATTTTGCCTTCCTGTTTTTGCT
CACCCAGAAACGCTGGTGAAAGTAAAAGATGCTGAAGATCAGTTGGGTGCACGAGTGGGTTACATCGAAC
TGGATCTCAACAGCGGTAAGATCCTTGAGAGTTTTCGCCCCGAAGAACGTTTTCCAATGATGAGCACTTT
TAAAGTTCTGCTATGTGGCGCGGTATTATCCCGTATTGACGCCGGGCAAGAGCAACTCGGTCGCCGCATA
CACTATTCTCAGAATGACTTGGTTGAGTACTCACCAGTCACAGAAAAGCATCTTACGGATGGCATGACAG
TAAGAGAATTATGCAGTGCTGCCATAACCATGAGTGATAACACTGCGGCCAACTTACTTCTGACAACGAT
CGGAGGACCGAAGGAGCTAACCGCTTTTTTGCACAACATGGGGGATCATGTAACTCGCCTTGATCGTTGG
GAACCGGAGCTGAATGAAGCCATACCAAACGACGAGCGTGACACCACGATGCCTGTAGCAATGGCAACAA
CGTTGCGCAAACTATTAACTGGCGAACTACTTACTCTAGCTTCCCGGCAACAATTAATAGACTGGATGGA
GGCGGATAAAGTTGCAGGACCACTTCTGCGCTCGGCCCTTCCGGCTGGCTGGTTTATTGCTGATAAATCT
GGAGCCGGTGAGCGTGGGTCTCGCGGTATCATTGCAGCACTGGGGCCAGATGGTAAGCCCTCCCGTATCG
TAGTTATCTACACGACGGGGAGTCAGGCAACTATGGATGAACGAAATAGACAGATCGCTGAGATAGGTGC
CTCACTGATTAAGCATTGGTAACTGTCAGACCAAGTTTACTCATATATACTTTAGATTGATTTAAAACTT
CATTTTTAATTTAAAAGGATCTAGGTGAAGATCCTTTTTGATAATCTCATGACCAAAATCCCTTAACGTG
AGTTTTCGTTCCACTGAGCGTCAGACCCCGTAGAAAAGATCAAAGGATCTTCTTGAGATCCTTTTTTTCT
GCGCGTAATCTGCTGCTTGCAAACAAAAAAACCACCGCTACCAGCGGTGGTTTGTTTGCCGGATCAAGAG
CTACCAACTCTTTTTCCGAAGGTAACTGGCTTCAGCAGAGCGCAGATACCAAATACTGTTCTTCTAGTGT
AGCCGTAGTTAGGCCACCACTTCAAGAACTCTGTAGCACCGCCTACATACCTCGCTCTGCTAATCCTGTT
ACCAGTGGCTGCTGCCAGTGGCGATAAGTCGTGTCTTACCGGGTTGGACTCAAGACGATAGTTACCGGAT
AAGGCGCAGCGGTCGGGCTGAACGGGGGGTTCGTGCACACAGCCCAGCTTGGAGCGAACGACCTACACCG
AACTGAGATACCTACAGCGTGAGCTATGAGAAAGCGCCACGCTTCCCGAAGGGAGAAAGGCGGACAGGTA
TCCGGTAAGCGGCAGGGTCGGAACAGGAGAGCGCACGAGGGAGCTTCCAGGGGGAAACGCCTGGTATCTT
TATAGTCCTGTCGGGTTTCGCCACCTCTGACTTGAGCGTCGATTTTTGTGATGCTCGTCAGGGGGGCGGA
GCCTATGGAAAAACGCCAGCAACGCGGCCTTTTTACGGTTCCTGGCCTTTTGCTGGCCTTTTGCTCACAT
GTTCTTTCCTGCGTTATCCCCTGATTCTGTGGATAACCGTATTACCGCCTTTGAGTGAGCTGATACCGCT
CGCCGCAGCCGAACGACCGAGCGCAGCGAGTCAGTGAGCGAGGAAGCGGAAGAGCGCCCAATACGCAAAC
CGCCTCTCCCCGCGCGTTGGCCGATTCATTAATGCAGCTGGCACGACAGGTTTCCCGACTGGAAAGCGGG
CAGTGAGCGCAACGCAATTAATGTGAGTTAGCTCACTCATTAGGCACCCCAGGCTTTACACTTTATGCTT
CCGGCTCGTATGTTGTGTGGAATTGTGAGCGGATAACAATTTCACACAGGAAACAGCTATGACCATGATT
ACGCCAAGCTCTAGCTAGAGGTCGACGGTATACAGACATGATAAGATACATTGATGAGTTTGGACAAACC
ACAACTAGAATGCAGTGAAAAAAATGCTTTATTTGTGAAATTTGTGATGCTATTGCTTTATTTGTAACCA
TTATAAGCTGCAATAAACAAGTTGGGGTGGGCGAAGAACTCCAGCATGAGATCCCCGCGCTGGAGGATCA
TCCAGCCGGCGTCCCGGAAAACGATTCCGAAGCCCAACCTTTCATAGAAGGCGGCGGTGGAATCGAAATC
TCGTAGCACGTGCTATTCCTTTGCCCTCGGACGAGTGCTGGGGCGTCGGTTTCCACTATCGGCGAGTACT
TCTACACAGCCATCGGTCCAGACGGCCGCGCTTCTGCGGGCGATTTGTGTACGCCCGACAGTCCCGGCTC
CGGATCGGACGATTGCGTCGCATCGACCCTGCGCCCAAGCTGCATCATCGAAATTGCCGTCAACCAAGCT
CTGATAGAGTTGGTCAAGACCAATGCGGAGCATATACGCCCGGAGCCGCGGCGATCCTGCAAGCTCCGGA
TGCCTCCGCTCGAAGTAGCGCGTCTGCTGCTCCATACAAGCCAACCACGGCCTCCAGAAGAAGATGTTGG
CGACCTCGTATTGGGAATCCCCGAACATCGCCTCGCTCCAGTCAATGACCGCTGTTATGCGGCCATTGTC
CGTCAGGACATTGTTGGAGCCGAAATCCGCGTGCACGAGGTGCCGGACTTCGGGGCAGTCCTCGGCCCAA
AGCATCAGCTCATCGAGAGCCTGCGCGACGGACGCACTGACGGTGTCGTCCATCACAGTTTGCCAGTGAT
ACACATGGGGATCAGCAATCGCGCATATGAAATCACGCCATGTAGTGTATTGACCGATTCCTTGCGGTCC
GAATGGGCCGAACCCGCTCGTCTGGCTAAGATCGGCCGCAGCGATCGCATCCATGGCCTCCGCGACCGGC
TGCAGAACAGCGGGCAGTTCGGTTTCAGGCAGGTCTTGCAACGTGACACCCTGTGCACGGCGGGAGATGC
AATAGGTCAGGCTCTCGCTGAATTCCCCAATGTCAAGCACTTCCGGAATCGGGAGCGCGGCCGATGCAAA
GTGCCGATAAACATAACGATCTTTGTAGAAACCATCGGCGCAGCTATTTACCCGCAGGACATATCCACGC
CCTCCTACATCGAAGCTGAAAGCACGAGATTCTTCGCCCTCCGAGAGCTGCATCAGGTCGGAGACGCTGT
CGAACTTTTCGATCAGAAACTTCTCGACAGACGTCGCGGTGAGTTCAGGCTTTTTCATCACGTGCTGATC
AGATCCGAAAATGGATATACAAGCTCCCGGGAGCTTTTTGCAAAAGCCTAGGCCTCCAAAAAAGCCTCCT
CACTACTTCTGGAATAGCTCAGAGGCAGAGGCGGCCTCGGCCTCTGCATAAATAAAAAAAATTAGTCAGC
CATGGGGCGGAGAATGGGCGGAACTGGGCGGAGTTAGGGGCGGGATGGGCGGAGTTAGGGGCGGGACTAT
GGTTGCTGACTAATTGAGATGCATGCTTTGCATACTTCTGCCTGCTGGGGAGCCTGGGGACTTTCCACAC
CTGGTTGCTGACTAATTGAGATGCATGCTTTGCATACTTCTGCCTGCTGGGGAGCCTGGGGACTTTCCAC
ACCCTAACTGACACACATTCCACAGAATTAATTCGCGTTAAATTTTTGTTAAATCAGCTCATTTTTTAAC
CAATAGGCCGAAATCGGCAAAATCCCTTATAAATCAAAAGAATAGACCGAGATAGGGT
[37 nt withheld, positions 5309-5345]
AAAGAACGTGGACTCCAACGTCAAAGG
[49 nt withheld, positions 5373-5421]
T
[91 nt withheld, positions 5423-5513]
G
[124 nt withheld, positions 5515-5638]
GGGGATACCCCCTAGAGCCCCAGCTGGTTCTTTCCGCCTCAGAAGCCATAGAGCCCACCGCATCCCCAGC
ATGCCTGCTATTGTCTTCCCAATCCTCCCCCTTGCTGTCCTGCCCCACCCCACCCCCCAGAATAGAATGA
CACCTACTCAGACAATGCGATGCAATTTCCTCATTTTATTAGGAAAGGACAGTGGGAGTGGCACCTTCCA
GGGTCAAGGAAGGCACGGGGGAGGGGCAAACAACAGATGGCTGGCAACTAGAAGGCACAGTCGAGGCTGA
TCAGCGGGTTTAAACAATGTCAAGGCCTCTCACTCTCTGATATTCATTTCTTTGCAAGTTATAAATACTG
AATAATAAGATGACATGAACTACTACTGCTAGAGATTTTCCACACTGACTAAAAGGGTCTGAGGGATCTC
TAGTTACCAGAGTCACACAACAGACGGGCACACACTACTTGAAGCACTCAAGGCAAGCTTTATTGAGGCT
TAAGCAGTGGGTTCCCTAGTTAGCCAGAGAGCTCCCAGGCTCAGATCTGGTCTAACCAGAGAGACCCAGT
ACAAGCAAAAAGCAGATCTTGTCTTCGTTGGGAGTGAATTAGCCCTTCCAGTCCCCTCTTTTCTTTTAAA
AAGTGGCTAAGATCTACAGCTGCCTTGTAAGTCATTGGTCTTAAAGGTACCTGAGGTGTGACTGGAAAAC
CCACCTCCTCCTCCTCTTGTGCTTCTAGCCAGGCACAATCAGCATTGGTAGCTGCTGTATTGCTACTTGT
GATTGCTCCATGTTTTTCTAGGTCTCGACTGCAGAATTAATTCCAGGCGGGGAGGCGGCCCAAAGGGAGA
TCCGACTCGTCTGAGGGCGAAGGCGAAGACGCGGAAGAGGCCGCAGAGCCGGCAGCAGGCCGCGGGAAGG
AAGGTCCGCTGGATTGAGGGCCGAAGGGACGTAGCAGAAGGACGTCCCGCGCAGAATCCAGGTGGCAACA
CAGGCGAGCAGCCATGGAAAGGACGTCAGCTTCCCCGACAACACCACGGAATTGTCAGTGCCCAACAGCC
GAGCCCCTGTCCAGCAGCGGGCAAGGCAGGCGGCGATGAGTTCCGCCGTGGCAATAGGGAGGGGGAAAGC
GAAAGTCCCGGAAAGGAGCTGACAGGTGGTGGCAATGCCCCAACCAGTGGGGGTTGCGTCAGCAAACACA
GTGCACACCACGCCACGTTGCCTGACAACGGGCCACAACTCCTCATAAAGAGACAGCAACCAGGATTTAT
ACAAGGAGGAGAAAATGAAAGCCATACGGGAAGCAATAGCATGATACAAAGGCATTAAAGCAGCGTATCC
ACATAGCGTAAAAGGAGCAACATAGTTAAGAATACCAGTCAATCTTTCACAAATTTTGTAATCCAGAGGT
TGATTGTTAACTCAGGCACCGGGCTTGCGGGTCATGCACCAGGTGCGCGGTCCTTCGGGCACCTCGACGT
CGGCGGTGACGGTGAAGCCGAGCCGCTCGTAGAAGGGGAGGTTGCGGGGCGCGGAGGTCTCCAGGAAGGC
GGGCACCCCAGCGCGCTCGGCCGCCTCCACTCCGGGGAGCACGACGGCGCTGCCCAGACCCTTGCCCTGG
TGGTCGGGCGAGACGCCGACGGTGGCCAGGAACCACGCGGGCTCCTTGGGCCGGTGCGGCGCCAGGAGGC
CTTCCATCTGTTGCTGCGCGGCCAGCCGGGAACCGCTCAACTCGGCCATGCGCGAGCCGATCTCGGCGAA
CACCGCCCCCGCTTCGACGCTCTCCGGCGTGGTCCAGACCGCCACCGCGGCGCCGTCGTCCGCGACCCAC
ACCTTGCCGATGTCGAGCCCGACGCGCGTGAGGAAGAGTTCTTGCAGCTCGGTGACCCGCTCGATGTGGC
GGTCCGGGTCGACGGTGTGGCGCGTGGCGGGGTAGTCGGCGAACGCGGCGGCGAGGGTGCGTACGGCCCG
GGGGACGTCGTCGCGGGTGGCGAGGCGCACCGTGGGCTTGTACTCGGTGGCCATGGTATTATCGTGTTTT
TCAAAGGAAAACCACGTCCCCGTGGTTCGGGGGGCCTAGACGTTTTTTTAACCTCGACTAAACACATGTA
AAGCATGTGCACCGAGGCCCCAGATCAGATCCCATACAATGGGGTACCTTCTGGGCATCCTTCAGCCCCT
TGTTGAATACGCTTGAGGAGAGCCATTTGACTCTTTCCACAACTATCCAACTCACAACGTGGCACTGGGG
TTGTGCCGCCTTTGCAGGTGTATCTTATACACGTGGCTTTTGGCCGCAGAGGCACCTGTCGCCAGGTGGG
GGGTTCCGCTGCCTGCAAAGGGTCGCTACAGACGTTGTTTGTCTTCAAGAAGCTTCCAGAGGAACTGCTT
CCTTCACGACATTCAACAGACCTTGCATTCCTTTGGCGAGAGGGGAAAGACCCCTAGGAATGCTCGTCAA
GAAGACAGGGCCAGGTTTCCGGGCCCTCACATTGCCAAAAGACGGCAATATGGTGGAAAATAACATATAG
ACAAACGCACACCGGCCTTATTCCAAGCGGCTTCGGCCAGTAACGTTAGGGGGGGGGGAGGGAGAGGGGC
GACCGGTGGCCAGACGCGTCGGGCCCTCTAGACTCGAGTTAAGCATAGTCAGGCACATCGTATGGGTATC
CACCGCCTCCCTCGAGCGGCCGCACCTTGTACAGCTCGTCCATGCCGAGAGTGATCCCGGCGGCGGTCAC
GAACTCCAGCAGGACCATGTGATCGCGCTTCTCGTTGGGGTCTTTGCTCAGGGCGGACTGGGTGCTCAGG
TAGTGGTTGTCGGGCAGCAGCACGGGGCCGTCGCCGATGGGGGTGTTCTGCTGGTAGTGGTCGGCGAGCT
GCACGCTGCCGTCCTCGATGTTGTGGCGGATCTTGAAGTTCACCTTGATGCCGTTCTTCTGCTTGTCGGC
CATGATATAGACGTTGTGGCTGTTGTAGTTGTACTCCAGCTTGTGCCCCAGGATGTTGCCGTCCTCCTTG
AAGTCGATGCCCTTCAGCTCGATGCGGTTCACCAGGGTGTCGCCCTCGAACTTCACCTCGGCGCGGGTCT
TGTAGTTGCCGTCGTCCTTGAAGAAGATGGTGCGCTCCTGGACGTAGCCTTCGGGCATGGCGGACTTGAA
GAAGTCGTGCTGCTTCATGTGGTCGGGGTAGCGGCTGAAGCACTGCACGCCGTAGGTCAGGGTGGTCACG
AGGGTGGGCCAGGGCACGGGCAGCTTGCCGGTGGTGCAGATGAACTTCAGGGTCAGCTTGCCGTAGGTGG
CATCGCCCTCGCCCTCGCCGGACACGCTGAACTTGTGGCCGTTTACGTCGCCGTCCAGCTCGACCAGGAT
GGGCACCACCCCGGTGAACAGCTCCTCGCCCTTGCTCACCATGGATCCTCTAGTAGAGTCGGTGTCTTCT
ATGGAGGTCAAAACAGCGTGGATGGCGTCTCCAGGCGATCTGACGGTTCACTAAACGAGCTCTGCTTATA
TAGACCTCCCACCGTACACGCCTACCGCCCATTTGCGTCAATGGGGCGGAGTTGTTACGACATTTTGGAA
AGTCCCGTTGATTTTGGTGCCAAAACAAACTCCCATTGACGTCAATGGGGTGGAGACTTGGAAATCCCCG
TGAGTCAAACCGCTATCCACGCCCATTGATGTACTGCCAAAACCGCATCACCATGGTAATAGCGATGACT
AATACGTAGATGTACTGCCAAGTAGGAAAGTCCCATAAGGTCATGTACTGGGCATAATGCCAGGCGGGCC
ATTTACCGTCATTGACGTCAATAGGGGGCGTACTTGGCATATGATACACTTGATGTACTGCCAAGTGGGC
AGTTTACCGTAAATACTCCACCCATTGACGTCAATGGAAAGTCCCTATTGGCGTTACTATGGGAACATAC
GTCATTATTGACGTCAATGGGCGGGGGTCGTTGGGCGGTCAGCCAGGCGGGCCATTTACCGTAAGTTATG
TAACGCGGAACTCCATATATGGGCTATGAACTAATGACCCCGTAATTGATTACTATTAATAACTAATGCA
TGGCGGTAATACGTCTAGAACCTCGGACCTGCAGCACGTGTTGACAATTAATCATCGGCATAGTATATCG
GCATAGTATAATACGACTCACTATAGGAGGGCCACCATGGCCAAGTTGACCAGTGCCGTTCCGGTGCTCA
CCGCGCGCGACGTCGCCGGAGCGGTCGAGTTCTGGACCGACCGGCTCGGGTTCTCCCGGGACTTCGTGGA
GGACGACTTCGCCGGTGTGGTCCGGGACGACGTGACCCTGTTCATCAGCGCGGTCCAGGACCAGGTGGTG
CCGGACAACACCCTGGCCTGGGTGTGGGTGCGCGGCCTGGACGAGCTGTACGCCGAGTGGTCGGAGGTCG
TGTCCACGAACTTCCGGGACGCCTCCGGGCCGGCCATGACCGAGATCGGCGAGCAGCCGTGGGGGCGGGA
GTTCGCCCTGCGCGACCCGGCCGGCAACTGCGTGCACTTCGTGGCCGAGGAGCAGGACTGATTCCGGACT
AGAGCGGGCCCGGTACTAACCAAACTGGATCTCTGCTGTCCCTGTAATAAACCCGAAAATTTTGAATTTT
TGTAATTTGTTTTTGTAATTCTTTAGTTTGTATGTCTGTTGCTATTATGTCTACTATTCTTTCCCCTGCA
CTGTACCCCCCAATCCCCCCTTTTCTTTTAAAATTGTGGATGAATACTGCCATTTGTCTGCAGAATTGGC
GCACGCAGTGCCGATCCGTTCACTAATCGAATGGATCTGTCTCTGTCTCTCTCTCCACCTTCTTCTTCTA
TTCCTTCGGGCCTGTCGGGTCCCCTCGGGGTTGGGAGGTGGGTCTGAAACGATAATGGTGAATATCCCTG
CCTAACTCTATTCACTATAGAAAGTACAGCAAAAACTATTCTTAAACCTACCAAGCCTCCTACTATCATT
ATGAATAATTTTATATACCACAGCCAATTTGTTATGTTAAACCAATTCCACAAACTTGCCCATTTATCTA
ATTCCAATAATTCTTGTTCATTCTTTTCTTGCTGGTTTTGCGATTCTTCAATTAAGGAGTGTATTAAGCT
TGTGTAATTGTTAATTTCTCTGTCCCACTCCATCCAGGTCGTGTGATTCCAAATCTGTTCCAGAGATTTA
TTACTCCAACTAGCATTCCAAGGCACAGCAGTGGTGCAAATGAGTTTTCCAGAGCAACCCCAAATCCCCA
GGAGCTGTTGATCCTTTAGGTATCTTTCCACAGCCAGGATTCTTGCCTGGAGCTGCTTGATGCCCCAGAC
TGTGAGTTGCAACAGATGCTGTTGCGCCTCAATAGCCCTCAGCAAATTGTTCTGCTGCTGCACTATACCA
GACAATAATTGTCTGGCCTGTACCGTCAGCGTCATTGACGCTGCGCCCATAGTGCTTCCTGCTGCTCCCA
AGAACCCAAGGAACAAAGCTCCTATTCCCACTGCTCTTTTTTCTCTCTGCACCACTCTTCTCTTTGCCTT
GGTGGGTGCTACTCCTAATGGTTCAATTTTTACTACTTTATATTTATATAATTCACTTCTCCAATTGTCC
CTCATATCTCCTCCTCCAGGTCTGAAGATCAGCGGCCGGCCGCTTGCTGTGCGGTGGTCTTACTTTTGTT
TTGCTCTTCCTCTATCTTGTCTAAAGCTTCCTTGGTGTCTTTTATCTCTATCCTTTGATGCACACAATAG
AGGGTTGCTACTGTATTATATAATGATC
Features (pLannotate 1.2.2; 33 found; start..end, strand, type, name):
    212..337     -  misc_feature   HIV-1 Ψ: packaging signal of human immunodeficiency virus type 1
    384..641     -  LTR            5' LTR (truncated): truncated 5' long terminal repeat (LTR) from HIV-1
    689..1018    -  CDS            nef (fragment): NEF_HV1BR - Experimental evidence at protein level: Swiss-Prot protein existence level 1. Extracellular Nef protein targets CD4(+) T-lymphocytes for apoptosis by interacting with CXCR4 surface receptors (PubMed:14990729). From Human immunodeficiency virus type 1 group M subtype B (isolate BRU/LAI) (HIV-1).
   1185..1319    -  polyA_signal   SV40 poly(A) signal: SV40 polyadenylation signal
   1367..1471    +  promoter       AmpR promoter: bla
   1472..2332    +  CDS            AmpR: β-lactamase; bla; confers resistance to ampicillin, carbenicillin, and related antibiotics
   2503..3091    +  rep_origin     ori: high-copy-number ColE1/pMB1/pBR322/pUC origin of replication
   3274..3366    +  CDS            lacI (fragment): lac repressor; lacI; The lac repressor binds to the lac operator to inhibit transcription in E. coli. This inhibition can be relieved by adding lactose or isopropyl-β-D-thiogalactopyranoside (IPTG).
   3379..3400    +  protein_bind   CAP binding site: CAP binding activates transcription in the presence of cAMP. E. coli catabolite activator protein
   3415..3445    +  promoter       lac promoter: promoter for the E. coli lac operon
   3449..3471    +  protein_bind   lac operator (fragment): The lac repressor binds to the lac operator to inhibit transcription in E. coli. This inhibition can be relieved by adding lactose or isopropyl-β-D-thiogalactopyranoside (IPTG). lac repressor encoded by lacI
   3542..3663    -  polyA_signal   SV40 poly(A) signal: SV40 polyadenylation signal
   3658..3783    -  CDS            ble (fragment): BLE_KLEPN - Experimental evidence at protein level: Swiss-Prot protein existence level 1. Binding protein with a strong affinity to the bleomycin family of antibiotics. Binds to CL990; an antimitotic-antibiotic compound. From Klebsiella pneumoniae.
   3793..4818    -  CDS            HygR: aminoglycoside phosphotransferase from E. coli; aph(4)-Ia; confers resistance to hygromycin
   4867..5196    -  promoter       SV40 promoter: SV40 enhancer and early promoter
   5210..5638    -  rep_origin     f1 ori (sequence partly withheld): f1 bacteriophage origin of replication; arrow indicates direction of (+) strand synthesis
   5659..5680    -  promoter       SV40 promoter (fragment): SV40 enhancer and early promoter
   5684..5908    -  polyA_signal   bGH poly(A) signal: bovine growth hormone polyadenylation signal
   6015..6248    -  LTR            3' LTR (ΔU3): self-inactivating 3' long terminal repeat (LTR) from HIV-1
   6250..6438    -  CDS            nef (fragment): NEF_HV1Z2 - Experimental evidence at protein level: Swiss-Prot protein existence level 1. Extracellular Nef protein targets CD4(+) T-lymphocytes for apoptosis by interacting with CXCR4 surface receptors. From Human immunodeficiency virus type 1 group M subtype D (isolate Z2/CDC-Z34) (HIV-1).
   6455..7043    -  misc_feature   WPRE: woodchuck hepatitis virus posttranscriptional regulatory element
   7050..7646    -  CDS            PuroR: puromycin N-acetyltransferase; pac from Streptomyces alboniger; confers resistance to puromycin
   7655..8227    -  misc_feature   IRES: internal ribosome entry site (IRES) of the encephalomyocarditis virus (EMCV)
   8271..8296    -  CDS            3xHA (fragment): three tandem HA epitope tags
   8324..9040    -  CDS            EGFP: EGFP is a basic (constitutively fluorescent) green fluorescent protein published in 1996, derived from Aequorea victoria. It is reported to be a rapidly-maturing weak dimer with moderate acid sensitivity.
   9126..9329    -  promoter       CMV promoter: human cytomegalovirus (CMV) immediate early promoter
   9330..9633    -  enhancer       CMV enhancer: human cytomegalovirus immediate early enhancer
   9738..9785    +  promoter       EM7 promoter: synthetic bacterial promoter&nbsp
   9805..10179   +  CDS            BleoR: antibiotic-binding protein; Sh ble from Streptoalloteichus hindustanus; confers resistance to bleomycin, phleomycin, and Zeocin™
  10244..10361   -  misc_feature   cPPT/CTS: central polypurine tract and central termination sequence of HIV-1
  10411..10511   -  CDS            Rev (fragment): human immunodeficiency virus 1 (HIV-1) Rev protein; rev; enhances nuclear export of unspliced and incompletely spliced viral mRNAs
  10888..11121   -  misc_feature   RRE: The Rev response element (RRE) of HIV-1 allows for Rev-dependent mRNA export from the nucleus to the cytoplasm.
  11296..228     -  CDS            HIV-1 gag (fragment) (across the origin): gag protein from human immunodeficiency virus 1; gag
