[The description below was written by a language model from this plasmid's Addgene catalogue record and pLannotate feature annotations shown in this document.]
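Description:
pLEX GFP-HA is an 11.4 kb HIV-1-based lentiviral vector for mammalian expression, built on the pLEX backbone. It is maintained in E. coli through a high-copy ColE1/pUC-type origin with ampicillin selection (AmpR), and the record lists a recombination-deficient strain for growth, as is usual for plasmids carrying repeated LTRs. The lentiviral portion contains a truncated 5' LTR, the Ψ packaging signal with an adjoining gag fragment, the RRE for Rev-dependent nuclear export of the genomic RNA, the cPPT/CTS, and a self-inactivating ΔU3 3' LTR. The transferred provirus therefore lacks LTR promoter activity and relies on its internal promoter.

Between the LTRs, the CMV enhancer/promoter drives EGFP fused at its C terminus to an HA epitope; the annotation detects this tag only as a short match to a 3xHA feature, in keeping with the catalogue's plain "HA" tag. An EMCV IRES then allows the puromycin N-acetyltransferase gene to be translated from the same transcript, linking puromycin resistance to GFP-HA expression. A WPRE downstream enhances transcript stability and expression. An EM7-driven BleoR (Zeocin) cassette also lies within the viral region, upstream of the CMV enhancer.

The backbone carries further annotated elements outside the LTRs, including an f1 origin, an SV40 promoter–HygR cassette and lac regulatory fragments. The catalogue entry, however, lists only puromycin as the mammalian selectable marker.

According to the record, the construct serves as a control HA-tagged protein for immunoprecipitation experiments. Used this way, it provides an unrelated, fluorescent HA-tagged bait to compare against HA-tagged proteins of interest in transduced or transfected cells.
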