Addgene plasmid #229501: pLEX GFP-HA
Purpose: Control HA-tagged protein for immunoprecipitation experiments.
Depositing lab: Davide Ruggero. Depositing organization: University of California, San Francisco (UCSF). Publication: Functional screen identifies RBM42 as a mediator of oncogenic mRNA translation specificity. Kovalski JR, Sarioglu G, Subramanyam V, Hernandez G, Rademaker G, Oses-Prieto JA, Slota M, Mohan N, Yiakis K, Liu I, Wen KW, Kim GE, Miglani S, Burlingame AL, Goodarzi H, Perera RM, Ruggero D. Nat Cell Biol. 2025 Feb 4. doi: 10.1038/s41556-024-01604-7. PubMed 39905246.
Backbone
  Vector backbone: pLEX
  Backbone manufacturer: Takara
  Total vector size (bp): 11406
  Vector type: Mammalian Expression, Lentiviral
  Selectable markers: Puromycin
Growth in bacteria
  Bacterial resistance: Ampicillin, 100 μg/mL
  Growth temperature: 37°C
  Growth strain: NEB Stable
  Copy number: High Copy
Gene/Insert
  Gene/Insert name: eGFP
  Species: Synthetic
  Insert size (bp): 771
  Promoter: CMV
  Tag / fusion protein: HA (C terminal on insert)
  Cloning method: Ligation Independent Cloning
  Sequencing primers: 5′ CGCAAATGGGCGGTAGGCGTG
Terms and licenses: Academic/Nonprofit Terms; Industry Terms: Not Available to Industry
How to cite: pLEX GFP-HA was a gift from Davide Ruggero (Addgene plasmid # 229501 ; http://n2t.net/addgene:229501 ; RRID:Addgene_229501)
